>Addgene plasmid #47763 | pMM2-rPMCA3b | addgene partial sequence | sequence record 70001 | pMT2-F 5'-TTGCCTTTCTCTCCACAGGT-3'
TTACTGAGCTGAGGCTACACCTGTGAGAAGGCTGACAGACAGGATGGGTGACATGGCGAACAGTTCCATT
GAGTTCCACCCCAAACCCCAGCAGCAGCGGGAAGTGCCTCATGTGGGTGGCTTTGGATGCACGCTGGCAG
AACTACGCAGCCTCATGGAGCTCCGAGGTGCTGAGGCACTGCAGAAGATCCAAGAAGCCTATGGGGATGT
CAGTGGGCTGTGTAGGAGACTAAAGACCTCACCTACTGAAGGCCTGGCAGACAACACCAATGACTTGGAG
AAACGCAGGCAGATCTATGGGCAGAACTTCATCCCTCCAAAGCAGCCCAAGACCTTCCTGCAGCTGGTGT
GGGAAGCCCTGCAGGACGTGACTCTCATCATCCTGGAGGTGGCTGCTATCGTCTCCCTGGGCCTCTCCTT
CTATGCACCACCTGGAGAGGAAAGTGAAGCCTGTGGGAATGTGTCTGGTGGGGCAGAAGACGAAGGAGAG
GCCGAGGCTGGCTGGATAGAGGGGGCTGCCATCCTACTCTCTGTCATCTGTGTGGTGCTGGTCACAGCCT
TCAATGACTGGAGCAAGGAAAAGCAGTTCCGAGGTCTTCAGAGCCGAATTGAGCAGGAACAGAAGTTTAC
TGTCATCCGAAATGGGCAGCTCCTCCAGGTCCCTGTGGCAGCCCTGGTGGTAGGGGACATTGCCCAGGTC
AAATACGGAGATCTTCTGCCTGCCGATGGTGTGCTCATCCAAGGCAATGACCTCAAGATCGACGAGAGCT
CCCTGACCGGCGAGTCGGACCATGTGCGCAAATCAGCAGACAAAGATCCTATGCTGCTCTCAGGCACTCA
TGTCATG
