[The description below was written by a language model from this plasmid's Addgene catalogue record.]
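Description:
pMM2-rPMCA3b is a mammalian expression plasmid built on the pMM2 backbone and carrying the rat cDNA for the "b" splice form of plasma membrane Ca2+-ATPase isoform 3 (PMCA3b, gene Atp2b3). It is propagated in E. coli as a high-copy plasmid under ampicillin selection. The record lists no mammalian selection marker and names no origin of replication, and no feature table is available, so the remaining backbone elements cannot be described in detail. The use of pMT2-type sequencing primers flanking the insert suggests that the cloning region resembles that of the pMT2 vector family, but the record does not say so explicitly.

The PMCA3b coding sequence was inserted by restriction cloning between SalI at the 5′ end and KpnI at the 3′ end. Both sites are retained, so the insert can be excised or exchanged. Expression is driven by the SV40 promoter, a viral promoter commonly used for protein production in transfected mammalian cells. No epitope tags, fusion partners or reporters are recorded, so the construct appears to encode the untagged pump. The depositor notes that a C-terminal read-through was corrected, as documented in a later publication. This matters because the C-terminal region is where the "a" and "b" splice variants differ.

The stated purpose is mammalian expression of rat PMCA3b. The associated work concerns how protein kinase C phosphorylation and calmodulin binding differ among splice forms of PMCA isoforms 2 and 3. The plasmid therefore suits overexpressing this isoform for biochemical and functional studies of calcium pump regulation, including comparisons with the corresponding "a" variants.
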