Addgene plasmid #47763: pMM2-rPMCA3b
Purpose: mammalian expression of rat PMCA3b
Depositing lab: John Penniston & Emanuel Strehler. Depositing organization: Mayo Foundation for Medical Education and Research. Publication: Protein kinase C phosphorylates the "a" forms of plasma membrane Ca2+ pump isoforms 2 and 3 and prevents binding of calmodulin. Enyedi A, Elwess NL, Filoteo AG, Verma AK, Paszty K, Penniston JT. J Biol Chem. 1997 Oct 31;272(44):27525-8. 10.1074/jbc.272.44.27525 PubMed 9346883.
Backbone
  Vector backbone: pMM2
  Backbone manufacturer: Adamo, H.P. et al. (1992) Biochem. J. 285, 791-797
  Vector type: Mammalian Expression
Growth in bacteria
  Bacterial resistance: Ampicillin, 100 μg/mL
  Growth temperature: 37°C
  Growth strain: DH5alpha
  Copy number: High Copy
Gene/Insert
  Gene/Insert name: PMCA3b (alt names: Atp2b3; ATPase, Ca++ transporting, plasma membrane 3)
  Species: R. norvegicus (rat)
  Entrez Gene: Atp2b3 (a.k.a. Pmca3)
  Promoter: SV40
  Cloning method: Restriction Enzyme; 5′ cloning site SalI (not destroyed); 3′ cloning site KpnI (not destroyed)
  Sequencing primers: 5′ pMT2-F; 3′ pMT2-R
Terms and licenses: Academic/Nonprofit Terms; Industry Terms: Not Available to Industry
Depositor comments: The correction of a C-terminal read through is described in Goellner, et al. 2003 (PMID 12763866).
How to cite: pMM2-rPMCA3b was a gift from John Penniston & Emanuel Strehler (Addgene plasmid # 47763 ; http://n2t.net/addgene:47763 ; RRID:Addgene_47763)
